>Addgene plasmid #15105 | optGluCl beta Y182F ECFP | depositor full sequence | sequence record 8219 | Author sequence
GACGGATCGGGAGATCTCCCGATCCCCTATGGTCGACTCTCAGTACAATCTGCTCTGATGCCGCATAGTT
AAGCCAGTATCTGCTCCCTGCTTGTGTGTTGGAGGTCGCTGAGTAGTGCGCGAGCAAAATTTAAGCTACA
ACAAGGCAAGGCTTGACCGACAATTGCATGAAGAATCTGCTTAGGGTTAGGCGTTTTGCGCTGCTTCGCG
ATGTACGGGCCAGATATACGCGTTGACATTGATTATTGACTAGTTATTAATAGTAATCAATTACGGGGTC
ATTAGTTCATAGCCCATATATGGAGTTCCGCGTTACATAACTTACGGTAAATGGCCCGCCTGGCTGACCG
CCCAACGACCCCCGCCCATTGACGTCAATAATGACGTATGTTCCCATAGTAACGCCAATAGGGACTTTCC
ATTGACGTCAATGGGTGGACTATTTACGGTAAACTGCCCACTTGGCAGTACATCAAGTGTATCATATGCC
AAGTACGCCCCCTATTGACGTCAATGACGGTAAATGGCCCGCCTGGCATTATGCCCAGTACATGACCTTA
TGGGACTTTCCTACTTGGCAGTACATCTACGTATTAGTCATCGCTATTACCATGGTGATGCGGTTTTGGC
AGTACATCAATGGGCGTGGATAGCGGTTTGACTCACGGGGATTTCCAAGTCTCCACCCCATTGACGTCAA
TGGGAGTTTGTTTTGGCACCAAAATCAACGGGACTTTCCAAAATGTCGTAACAACTCCGCCCCATTGACG
CAAATGGGCGGTAGGCGTGTACGGTGGGAGGTCTATATAAGCAGAGCTCTCTGGCTAACTAGAGAACCCA
CTGCTTACTGGCTTATCGAAATTAATACGACTCACTATAGGGAGACCCAAGCTGGCTAGTTAAGCTTGGT
ACCGAGCTCGGATCCACTAGTCCAGTGTGGTGGAATTGCCCTTGCCACCATGGCCACCCCCTCCAGCTTC
TCGATCCTGCTGCTGCTGCTGCTGATGCCCGTGGTGACCAACGGCGAGTACAGCATGCAGAGCGAGCAGG
AGATCCTGAATGCCCTGCTGAAGAACTACGACATGCGCGTGCGCCCCCCCCCCGCCAACAGCAGCACCGA
GGGCGCCGTGAACGTGAGAGTGAACATCATGATCAGAATGCTGAGCAAGATCGACGTGGTGAACATGGAG
TACTCCATCCAGCTGACCTTCCGCGAGCAGTGGATCGACCCCCGCCTGGCCTACGAGAACCTGGGCTTCT
ACAACCCCCCCGCCTTCCTGACCGTGCCCCACGTCAAGAAGTCCCTGTGGATACCCGACACCTTCTTCCC
CACCGAGAAGGCCGCCCACCGCCACCTGATCGACATGGAGAACATGTTCCTGCGCATCTACCCCGACGGC
AAGATCCTGTACAGCAGCCGCATCAGCCTGACGAGCTCCTGCCCCATGCGCCTGCAGCTGTACCCCCTGG
ACTACCAGAGCTGCAACTTCGACCTGGTGTCCTTCGCCCACACCATGAACGACATCATGTATGAGTGGGA
CCCCAGCACCCCCGTGCAGCTGAAGCCCGGCGTGGGCTCCGACCTGCCCAACTTCATCCTGAAGAACTAC
ACCACCAACGCCGACTGCACCTCCCACACCAACACTGGCTCGTACGGCTGCCTGCGCATGCAGCTGCTGT
TCAAGCGCCAGTTCAGCTACTACCTGGTGCAGCTGTACGCCCCCACCACCATGATCGTGATCGTGAGCTG
GGTCAGCTTCTGGATCGACCTGCACAGCACCGCCGGCCGCGTGGCCCTGGGCGTGACCACCCTGCTGACC
ATGACCACCATGCAGAGCGCCATCAACGCCAAGCTGCCCCCCGTGTCCTACGTGAAAGTCGTGGACGTGT
GGCTGGGCGCCTGCCAGACCTTCGTGTTCGGCGCCCTGCTGGAGTACGCCTTCGTCTCCTACCAAGACTC
CGTGCGCCAGAACGACCGCTCCCGCGAGAAGGCGGCCCGCAAGGCCCAGAGACGCCGCGAGAAGCTGGAG
ATGGTGGACGCCGAGGTGTACCAGCCCCCCTGCACGATGGTGAGCAAGGGCGAGGAGCTGTTCACCGGGG
TGGTGCCCATCCTGGTCGAGCTGGACGGCGACGTAAACGGCCACAAGTTCAGCGTGTCCGGCGAGGGCGA
GGGCGATGCCACCTACGGCAAGCTGACCCTGAAGTTCATCTGCACCACCGGCAAGCTGCCCGTGCCCTGG
CCCACCCTCGTGACCACCCTGACCTGGGGCGTGCAGTGCTTCAGCCGCTACCCCGACCACATGAAGCAGC
ACGACTTCTTCAAGTCCGCCATGCCCGAAGGCTACGTCCAGGAGCGCACCATCTTCTTCAAGGACGACGG
CAACTACAAGACCCGCGCCGAGGTGAAGTTCGAGGGCGACACCCTGGTGAACCGCATCGAGCTGAAGGGC
ATCGACTTCAAGGAGGACGGCAACATCCTGGGGCACAAGCTGGAGTACAACTACATCAGCCACAACGTCT
ATATCACCGCCGACAAGCAGAAGAACGGCATCAAGGCCAACTTCAAGATCCGCCACAACATCGAGGACGG
CAGCGTGCAGCTCGCCGACCACTACCAGCAGAACACCCCCATCGGCGACGGCCCCGTGCTGCTGCCCGAC
AACCACTACCTGAGCACCCAGTCCGCCCTGAGCAAAGACCCCAACGAGAAGCGCGATCACATGGTCCTGC
TGGAGTTCGTGACCGCCGCCGGGATCACTCTCGGCATGGACGAGCTGTACAAGACGTGCCACACCTTCGA
GGCCAGAGAGACCTTCCGCGACAAAGTCAGACGCTACTTCACCAAGCCCGACTACCTGCCCGCCAAGATC
GACTTCTACGCCCGCTTCGTGGTGCCCCTGGCCTTCCTGGCCTTCAACGTGATCTACTGGGTGTCCTGCC
TGATCATGAGCGCTAACGCCAGCACCCCCGAGTCCCTGGTGTAGGCTAGCAAGGGCAATTCTGCAGATAT
CCAGCACAGTGGCGGCCGCTCGAGTCTAGAGGGCCCGCGGTTCGAAGGTAAGCCTATCCCTAACCCTCTC
CTCGGTCTCGATTCTACGCGTACCGGTCATCATCACCATCACCATTGAGTTTAAACCCGCTGATCAGCCT
CGACTGTGCCTTCTAGTTGCCAGCCATCTGTTGTTTGCCCCTCCCCCGTGCCTTCCTTGACCCTGGAAGG
TGCCACTCCCACTGTCCTTTCCTAATAAAATGAGGAAATTGCATCGCATTGTCTGAGTAGGTGTCATTCT
ATTCTGGGGGGTGGGGTGGGGCAGGACAGCAAGGGGGAGGATTGGGAAGACAATAGCAGGCATGCTGGGG
ATGCGGTGGGCTCTATGGCTTCTGAGGCGGAAAGAACCAGCTGGGGCTCTAGGGGGTATCCCC
[124 nt withheld, positions 3424-3547]
C
[32 nt withheld, positions 3549-3580]
CA
[57 nt withheld, positions 3583-3639]
A
[49 nt withheld, positions 3641-3689]
CCTTTGACGTTGGAGTCCACGTTCTTT
[37 nt withheld, positions 3717-3753]
ACCCTATCTCGGTCTATTCTTTTGATTTATAAGGGATTTTGGGGATTTCGGCCTATTGGTTAAAAAATGA
GCTGATTTAACAAAAATTTAACGCGAATTAATTCTGTGGAATGTGTGTCAGTTAGGGTGTGGAAAGTCCC
CAGGCTCCCCAGGCAGGCAGAAGTATGCAAAGCATGCATCTCAATTAGTCAGCAACCAGGTGTGGAAAGT
CCCCAGGCTCCCCAGCAGGCAGAAGTATGCAAAGCATGCATCTCAATTAGTCAGCAACCATAGTCCCGCC
CCTAACTCCGCCCATCCCGCCCCTAACTCCGCCCAGTTCCGCCCATTCTCCGCCCCATGGCTGACTAATT
TTTTTTATTTATGCAGAGGCCGAGGCCGCCTCTGCCTCTGAGCTATTCCAGAAGTAGTGAGGAGGCTTTT
TTGGAGGCCTAGGCTTTTGCAAAAAGCTCCCGGGAGCTTGTATATCCATTTTCGGATCTGATCAAGAGAC
AGGATGAGGATCGTTTCGCATGATTGAACAAGATGGATTGCACGCAGGTTCTCCGGCCGCTTGGGTGGAG
AGGCTATTCGGCTATGACTGGGCACAACAGACAATCGGCTGCTCTGATGCCGCCGTGTTCCGGCTGTCAG
CGCAGGGGCGCCCGGTTCTTTTTGTCAAGACCGACCTGTCCGGTGCCCTGAATGAACTGCAGGACGAGGC
AGCGCGGCTATCGTGGCTGGCCACGACGGGCGTTCCTTGCGCAGCTGTGCTCGACGTTGTCACTGAAGCG
GGAAGGGACTGGCTGCTATTGGGCGAAGTGCCGGGGCAGGATCTCCTGTCATCTCACCTTGCTCCTGCCG
AGAAAGTATCCATCATGGCTGATGCAATGCGGCGGCTGCATACGCTTGATCCGGCTACCTGCCCATTCGA
CCACCAAGCGAAACATCGCATCGAGCGAGCACGTACTCGGATGGAAGCCGGTCTTGTCGATCAGGATGAT
CTGGACGAAGAGCATCAGGGGCTCGCGCCAGCCGAACTGTTCGCCAGGCTCAAGGCGCGCATGCCCGACG
GCGAGGATCTCGTCGTGACCCATGGCGATGCCTGCTTGCCGAATATCATGGTGGAAAATGGCCGCTTTTC
TGGATTCATCGACTGTGGCCGGCTGGGTGTGGCGGACCGCTATCAGGACATAGCGTTGGCTACCCGTGAT
ATTGCTGAAGAGCTTGGCGGCGAATGGGCTGACCGCTTCCTCGTGCTTTACGGTATCGCCGCTCCCGATT
CGCAGCGCATCGCCTTCTATCGCCTTCTTGACGAGTTCTTCTGAGCGGGACTCTGGGGTTCGCGAAATGA
CCGACCAAGCGACGCCCAACCTGCCATCACGAGATTTCGATTCCACCGCCGCCTTCTATGAAAGGTTGGG
CTTCGGAATCGTTTTCCGGGACGCCGGCTGGATGATCCTCCAGCGCGGGGATCTCATGCTGGAGTTCTTC
GCCCACCCCAACTTGTTTATTGCAGCTTATAATGGTTACAAATAAAGCAATAGCATCACAAATTTCACAA
ATAAAGCATTTTTTTCACTGCATTCTAGTTGTGGTTTGTCCAAACTCATCAATGTATCTTATCATGTCTG
TATACCGTCGACCTCTAGCTAGAGCTTGGCGTAATCATGGTCATAGCTGTTTCCTGTGTGAAATTGTTAT
CCGCTCACAATTCCACACAACATACGAGCCGGAAGCATAAAGTGTAAAGCCTGGGGTGCCTAATGAGTGA
GCTAACTCACATTAATTGCGTTGCGCTCACTGCCCGCTTTCCAGTCGGGAAACCTGTCGTGCCAGCTGCA
TTAATGAATCGGCCAACGCGCGGGGAGAGGCGGTTTGCGTATTGGGCGCTCTTCCGCTTCCTCGCTCACT
GACTCGCTGCGCTCGGTCGTTCGGCTGCGGCGAGCGGTATCAGCTCACTCAAAGGCGGTAATACGGTTAT
CCACAGAATCAGGGGATAACGCAGGAAAGAACATGTGAGCAAAAGGCCAGCAAAAGGCCAGGAACCGTAA
AAAGGCCGCGTTGCTGGCGTTTTTCCATAGGCTCCGCCCCCCTGACGAGCATCACAAAAATCGACGCTCA
AGTCAGAGGTGGCGAAACCCGACAGGACTATAAAGATACCAGGCGTTTCCCCCTGGAAGCTCCCTCGTGC
GCTCTCCTGTTCCGACCCTGCCGCTTACCGGATACCTGTCCGCCTTTCTCCCTTCGGGAAGCGTGGCGCT
TTCTCAATGCTCACGCTGTAGGTATCTCAGTTCGGTGTAGGTCGTTCGCTCCAAGCTGGGCTGTGTGCAC
GAACCCCCCGTTCAGCCCGACCGCTGCGCCTTATCCGGTAACTATCGTCTTGAGTCCAACCCGGTAAGAC
ACGACTTATCGCCACTGGCAGCAGCCACTGGTAACAGGATTAGCAGAGCGAGGTATGTAGGCGGTGCTAC
AGAGTTCTTGAAGTGGTGGCCTAACTACGGCTACACTAGAAGGACAGTATTTGGTATCTGCGCTCTGCTG
AAGCCAGTTACCTTCGGAAAAAGAGTTGGTAGCTCTTGATCCGGCAAACAAACCACCGCTGGTAGCGGTG
GTTTTTTTGTTTGCAAGCAGCAGATTACGCGCAGAAAAAAAGGATCTCAAGAAGATCCTTTGATCTTTTC
TACGGGGTCTGACGCTCAGTGGAACGAAAACTCACGTTAAGGGATTTTGGTCATGAGATTATCAAAAAGG
ATCTTCACCTAGATCCTTTTAAATTAAAAATGAAGTTTTAAATCAATCTAAAGTATATATGAGTAAACTT
GGTCTGACAGTTACCAATGCTTAATCAGTGAGGCACCTATCTCAGCGATCTGTCTATTTCGTTCATCCAT
AGTTGCCTGACTCCCCGTCGTGTAGATAACTACGATACGGGAGGGCTTACCATCTGGCCCCAGTGCTGCA
ATGATACCGCGAGACCCACGCTCACCGGCTCCAGATTTATCAGCAATAAACCAGCCAGCCGGAAGGGCCG
AGCGCAGAAGTGGTCCTGCAACTTTATCCGCCTCCATCCAGTCTATTAATTGTTGCCGGGAAGCTAGAGT
AAGTAGTTCGCCAGTTAATAGTTTGCGCAACGTTGTTGCCATTGCTACAGGCATCGTGGTGTCACGCTCG
TCGTTTGGTATGGCTTCATTCAGCTCCGGTTCCCAACGATCAAGGCGAGTTACATGATCCCCCATGTTGT
GCAAAAAAGCGGTTAGCTCCTTCGGTCCTCCGATCGTTGTCAGAAGTAAGTTGGCCGCAGTGTTATCACT
CATGGTTATGGCAGCACTGCATAATTCTCTTACTGTCATGCCATCCGTAAGATGCTTTTCTGTGACTGGT
GAGTACTCAACCAAGTCATTCTGAGAATAGTGTATGCGGCGACCGAGTTGCTCTTGCCCGGCGTCAATAC
GGGATAATACCGCGCCACATAGCAGAACTTTAAAAGTGCTCATCATTGGAAAACGTTCTTCGGGGCGAAA
ACTCTCAAGGATCTTACCGCTGTTGAGATCCAGTTCGATGTAACCCACTCGTGCACCCAACTGATCTTCA
GCATCTTTTACTTTCACCAGCGTTTCTGGGTGAGCAAAAACAGGAAGGCAAAATGCCGCAAAAAAGGGAA
TAAGGGCGACACGGAAATGTTGAATACTCATACTCTTCCTTTTTCAATATTATTGAAGCATTTATCAGGG
TTATTGTCTCATGAGCGGATACATATTTGAATGTATTTAGAAAAATAAACAAATAGGGGTTCCGCGCACA
TTTCCCCGAAAAGTGCCACCTGACGTC
Features (pLannotate 1.2.2; 22 found; start..end, strand, type, name):
     36..80      -  misc_feature   bom (fragment): basis of mobility region from pBR322
    235..614     +  enhancer       CMV enhancer: human cytomegalovirus immediate early enhancer
    615..818     +  promoter       CMV promoter: human cytomegalovirus (CMV) immediate early promoter
    814..847     +  LTR            5' LTR (truncated) (fragment): truncated 5' long terminal repeat (LTR) from HIV-1
    863..881     +  promoter       T7 promoter: promoter for bacteriophage T7 RNA polymerase
    960..2066    +  CDS            glc-2 (fragment): GLUCB_CAEEL - Experimental evidence at protein level: Swiss-Prot protein existence level 1. Glutamate-gated chloride channel subunit; channel properties depend on the subunit composition. Glutamate binding triggers a rapidly reversible current in heteromeric channels formed by glc-1 and glc-2, while the anti-helmintic drug ivermectin and other avermectins trigger a permanently open channel configuration. Channels containing only glc- 2 are activated by glutamate, but not by ivermectin (in vitro). The heteromeric channel formed by glc-1 and glc-2 is also activated by ibotenate, and it is blocke
   2067..2783    +  CDS            ECFP: ECFP is a basic (constitutively fluorescent) cyan fluorescent protein published in 1996, derived from Aequorea victoria. It has low acid sensitivity.
   3057..3098    +  CDS            V5 tag: epitope tag from simian virus 5
   3154..3378    +  polyA_signal   bGH poly(A) signal: bovine growth hormone polyadenylation signal
   3382..3403    +  promoter       SV40 promoter (fragment): SV40 enhancer and early promoter
   3424..3852    +  rep_origin     f1 ori (sequence partly withheld): f1 bacteriophage origin of replication; arrow indicates direction of (+) strand synthesis
   3866..4196    +  promoter       SV40 promoter: SV40 enhancer and early promoter
   4263..5054    +  CDS            neo: KKA2_KLEPN - Also known as kan, nptII. Experimental evidence at protein level: Swiss-Prot protein existence level 1. Resistance to kanamycin, neomycin, paromomycin, ribostamycin, butirosin and gentamicin B. From Klebsiella pneumoniae.
   5080..5238    +  CDS            ble (fragment): BLE_KLEPN - Experimental evidence at protein level: Swiss-Prot protein existence level 1. Binding protein with a strong affinity to the bleomycin family of antibiotics. Binds to CL990; an antimitotic-antibiotic compound. From Klebsiella pneumoniae.
   5233..5354    +  polyA_signal   SV40 poly(A) signal: SV40 polyadenylation signal
   5427..5443    -  protein_bind   lac operator: The lac repressor binds to the lac operator to inhibit transcription in E. coli. This inhibition can be relieved by adding lactose or isopropyl-β-D-thiogalactopyranoside (IPTG). lac repressor encoded by lacI
   5451..5481    -  promoter       lac promoter: promoter for the E. coli lac operon
   5496..5517    -  protein_bind   CAP binding site: CAP binding activates transcription in the presence of cAMP. E. coli catabolite activator protein
   5530..5622    -  CDS            lacI (fragment): lac repressor; lacI; The lac repressor binds to the lac operator to inhibit transcription in E. coli. This inhibition can be relieved by adding lactose or isopropyl-β-D-thiogalactopyranoside (IPTG).
   5805..6393    -  rep_origin     ori: high-copy-number ColE1/pMB1/pBR322/pUC origin of replication
   6564..7424    -  CDS            AmpR: β-lactamase; bla; confers resistance to ampicillin, carbenicillin, and related antibiotics
   7425..7529    -  promoter       AmpR promoter: bla
