[The description below was written by a language model from this plasmid's Addgene catalogue record and pLannotate feature annotations shown in this document.]
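Description:
optGluCl beta Y182F ECFP is a mammalian expression plasmid built on the pcDNA3.1 backbone. It carries a codon-optimized cDNA for the beta subunit of the Caenorhabditis elegans glutamate-gated chloride channel (GluCl, gene glc-2). The roughly 2.2 kb insert was cloned between KpnI and NotI sites and sits downstream of the human cytomegalovirus immediate-early enhancer and promoter, with a bovine growth hormone polyadenylation signal terminating the transcript. A T7 promoter lies just upstream of the insert. The coding sequence bears a Y182F substitution and is joined to the cyan fluorescent protein ECFP, so subunit expression can be followed by fluorescence. The catalogue calls ECFP a C-terminal tag. The feature table annotates a glc-2 fragment running directly into the ECFP coding sequence, with unannotated sequence after ECFP, so the exact position of the fluorophore relative to the end of the channel protein is not resolved by the record. A backbone-derived V5 epitope sequence is annotated further downstream, but the record does not indicate whether it is in frame.

In E. coli the plasmid is maintained at high copy through a ColE1/pUC-type origin and selected with ampicillin via the β-lactamase gene. An f1 origin is also present. For mammalian cells, an SV40 early promoter drives the neomycin phosphotransferase gene, followed by an SV40 polyadenylation signal, allowing G418 selection of stable transfectants. The associated publication reports that codon optimization of the nematode GluCl genes greatly improves their expression in mammalian cells. According to the feature annotation, glc-2 forms heteromeric channels with the glc-1 subunit that respond to glutamate and ivermectin. The depositor notes that an improved version of this plasmid now exists.
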