Addgene plasmid #15105: optGluCl beta Y182F ECFP
Depositing lab: Henry Lester. Depositing organization: California Institute of Technology. Publication: Codon optimization of Caenorhabditis elegans GluCl ion channel genes for mammalian cells dramatically improves expression levels. Slimko EM, Lester HA. J Neurosci Methods. 2003 Mar 30. 124(1):75-81. 10.1016/S0165-0270(02)00362-X PubMed 12648766.
Backbone
  Vector backbone: pcDNA3.1
  Backbone manufacturer: Invitrogen
  Backbone size w/o insert (bp): 5500
  Vector type: Mammalian Expression
  Selectable markers: Neomycin (select with G418)
Growth in bacteria
  Bacterial resistance: Ampicillin, 100 μg/mL
  Growth temperature: 37°C
  Growth strain: DH5alpha
  Copy number: High Copy
Gene/Insert
  Gene/Insert name: GluCl beta (alt names: Glutamate-gated chloride channel alpha; GluCl)
  Species: C. elegans (nematode)
  Insert size (bp): 2200
  Mutation: Codon optimized cDNA, Y182F
  Entrez Gene: glc-2
  Tag / fusion protein: ECFP (C terminal on insert)
  Cloning method: Restriction Enzyme; 5′ cloning site KpnI (not destroyed); 3′ cloning site NotI (not destroyed)
  Sequencing primers: 5′ CMV-F
Terms and licenses: Academic/Nonprofit Terms; Industry Terms: Not Available to Industry
Depositor comments: The lab has created an improved version of this plasmid, which can be found at http://www.addgene.org/47542/ .
How to cite: optGluCl beta Y182F ECFP was a gift from Henry Lester (Addgene plasmid # 15105 ; http://n2t.net/addgene:15105 ; RRID:Addgene_15105)
