>Addgene plasmid #15105 | optGluCl beta Y182F ECFP | addgene partial sequence | sequence record 21679 | CMV-F 5'-CGCAAATGGGCGGTAGGCGTG-3'
AGCTCTCTGGCTAATAGAGAACCCACTGCTTACTGGCTTATCGAAATTAATACGACTCACTATAGGGAGA
CCCAAGCTGGCTAGTTAAGCTTGGTACCGAGCTCGGATCCACTAGTCCAGTGTGGTGGAATTGCCCTTGC
CACCATGGCCACCCCCTCCAGCTTCTCGATCCTGCTGCTGCTGCTGCTGATGCCCGTGGTGACCAACGGC
GAGTACAGCATGCAGAGCGAGCAGGAGATCCTGAATGCCCTGCTGAAGAACTACGACATGCGCGTGCGCC
CCCCCCCCGCCAACAGCAGCACCGAGGGCGCCGTGAACGTGAGAGTGAACATCATGATCAGAATGCTGAG
CAAGATCGACGTGGTGAACATGGAGTACTCCATCCAGCTGACCTTCCGCGAGCAGTGGATCGACCCCCGC
CTGGCCTACGAGAACCTGGGCTTCTACAACCCCCCCGCCTTCCTGACCGTGCCCCACGTCAAGAAGTCCC
TGTGGATACCCGACACCTTCTTCCCCACCGAGAAGGCCGCCCACCGCCACCTGATCGACATGGAGAACAT
GTTCCTGCGCATCTACCCCGACGGCAAGATCCTGTACAGCAGCCGCATCAGCCTGACGAGCTCCTGCCCC
ATGCGCCTGCAGCTGTACCCCCTGGACTACCAGAGCTGCAACTTCGACCTGGTGTCCTTCGCCCACACCA
TGAACGACATCATGTATGAGTGGGACCCCAGCACCCCCGTG
